Addgene plasmid #152013: pGBW-m4133370
Purpose: Mammalian expression plasmid for SARS-CoV-2 3'-to-5' exonuclease
Depositing lab: Ginkgo Bioworks & Benjie Chen. Depositing organization: Ginkgo Bioworks.
Backbone
  Vector backbone: pTwist_CMV_Puro_6
  Backbone size w/o insert (bp): 6080
  Vector type: Mammalian Expression
  Selectable markers: Puromycin
Growth in bacteria
  Bacterial resistance: Ampicillin, 100 μg/mL
  Growth temperature: 37°C
  Growth strain: DH5alpha
  Copy number: High Copy
Gene/Insert
  Gene/Insert name: SARS-CoV-2 3'-to-5' exonuclease
  Species: Severe acute respiratory syndrome coronavirus 2
  Insert size (bp): 1580
  Mutation: wt
  Entrez Gene: ORF1ab (a.k.a. GU280_gp01)
  Promoter: CMV
  Tag / fusion protein: Cleavable TEV;CBP (C terminal on backbone)
  Cloning method: Unknown
Resource information
  A portion of this plasmid was derived from a plasmid made by: GinkgoBioworks
Depositor comments: NCBI reference sequence: YP_009725309.1
How to cite: pGBW-m4133370 was a gift from Ginkgo Bioworks & Benjie Chen (Addgene plasmid # 152013 ; http://n2t.net/addgene:152013 ; RRID:Addgene_152013)
