[The description below was written by a language model from this plasmid's Addgene catalogue record and pLannotate feature annotations shown in this document.]
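Description:
pGBW-m4133370 is a mammalian expression plasmid built on the pTwist_CMV_Puro_6 backbone for producing the SARS-CoV-2 3'-to-5' exonuclease, a mature cleavage product of the ORF1ab replicase polyprotein, recorded as wild type. The sequenced record is 7,778 nt, which agrees reasonably with the listed backbone of about 6.1 kb plus an insert of about 1.6 kb. In bacteria the plasmid replicates from a high-copy ColE1/pUC-type origin and is selected with ampicillin through a full-length β-lactamase gene. A separate short bla fragment is also annotated and appears to be a backbone remnant.

The coding sequence spans the numbering origin of the circular map. The annotation software matched it to the SARS-CoV-2 replicase polyprotein entry. The functional text attached to that hit describes the 2'-O-methyltransferase, but that is generic polyprotein annotation rather than a description of this insert. Expression is driven by the CMV enhancer and immediate-early promoter elements immediately upstream, and the transcript ends at an SV40 polyadenylation signal. According to the catalogue entry, the backbone supplies a C-terminal calmodulin-binding peptide (CBP) tag that can be removed with TEV protease. The feature table detects only a short CBP fragment just after the insert and does not annotate the TEV site. A separate cassette with the human ubiquitin C promoter driving puromycin N-acetyltransferase, followed by a synthetic poly(A) signal, allows puromycin selection of transfected mammalian cells. β-globin insulator fragments, T7 and rrnG terminators and an additional synthetic poly(A) signal flank the units, presumably to limit transcriptional read-through between them.

The construct is suited to transient or puromycin-selected expression of the viral exonuclease in mammalian cells, with the CBP tag enabling calmodulin-affinity purification or interaction studies.
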