Features (pLannotate 1.2.2; 20 found; start..end, strand, type, name):
   1616..1632    +  CDS            CBP (fragment): calmodulin-binding peptide derived from skeletal muscle myosin light chain kinase; binds calmodulin with nanomolar affinity in the presence of calcium
   1740..1861    -  polyA_signal   SV40 poly(A) signal: SV40 polyadenylation signal
   1884..1953    -  CDS            large T antigen (fragment): large T antigen from SV40 (simian virus 40)
   1976..2022    +  terminator     T7 terminator: transcription terminator for bacteriophage T7 RNA polymerase
   2052..2188    +  terminator     rrnG terminator: transcription terminator from the E. coli ribosomal RNA rrnG operon (Albrechtsen et al., 1991)
   2233..2304    +  misc_feature   3' β-globin insulator: insulator downstream of the human β-globin locus (Farrell et al., 2002)
   2530..3118    -  rep_origin     ori: high-copy-number ColE1/pMB1/pBR322/pUC origin of replication
   3290..3354    -  CDS            bla(M) (fragment): β-lactamase lacking the signal sequence; bla(M); allows cytosolic expression of β-lactamase
   3618..4827    +  promoter       UbC promoter: human ubiquitin C promoter
   4831..5428    +  CDS            PuroR (fragment): puromycin N-acetyltransferase; pac from Streptomyces; confers resistance to puromycin
   5457..5505    +  polyA_signal   poly(A) signal: synthetic polyadenylation signal
   5771..6631    +  CDS            AmpR: β-lactamase; bla; confers resistance to ampicillin, carbenicillin, and related antibiotics
   6644..6780    +  terminator     rrnG terminator: transcription terminator from the E. coli ribosomal RNA rrnG operon (Albrechtsen et al., 1991)
   6932..7003    +  misc_feature   5' β-globin insulator: insulator upstream of the human β-globin locus (Farrell et al., 2002)
   7008..7054    -  terminator     T7 terminator: transcription terminator for bacteriophage T7 RNA polymerase
   7072..7120    -  polyA_signal   poly(A) signal: synthetic polyadenylation signal
   7201..7504    +  enhancer       CMV enhancer: human cytomegalovirus immediate early enhancer
   7577..7594    -  promoter       CMV promoter (fragment): human cytomegalovirus (CMV) immediate early promoter
   7657..7708    +  promoter       CMVd2 promoter: truncated human cytomegalovirus (CMV) immediate early promoter that yields moderately reduced expression relative to the full-length promoter
   7774..1603    +  CDS            rep (fragment) (across the origin): R1AB_SARS2 - Experimental evidence at protein level: Swiss-Prot protein existence level 1. [2'-O-methyltransferase]: Methyltransferase that mediates mRNA cap 2'-O-ribose methylation to the 5'-cap structure of viral mRNAs. N7-methyl guanosine cap is a prerequisite for binding of nsp16. Therefore plays an essential role in viral mRNAs cap methylation which is essential to evade immune system. From Severe acute respiratory syndrome coronavirus 2 (2019-nCoV) (SARS-CoV-2).
>Addgene plasmid #152013 | pGBW-m4133370 | addgene full sequence | sequence record 369834 | Addgene NGS Result
CACCATGGCCGAAAATGTCACTGGCTTATTTAAGGATTGCAGTAAAGTGATCACAGGGTTGCACCCGACC
CAAGCGCCTACGCATCTTTCAGTAGACACCAAGTTCAAAACTGAGGGACTCTGTGTGGACATACCAGGTA
TTCCCAAGGATATGACATACAGACGCCTGATCTCGATGATGGGCTTCAAGATGAACTATCAGGTTAACGG
TTACCCCAATATGTTTATTACCCGAGAGGAAGCTATCCGGCACGTGCGTGCCTGGATAGGGTTTGACGTC
GAGGGCTGTCATGCAACTAGGGAAGCTGTAGGAACAAATCTGCCACTGCAACTCGGCTTCTCTACCGGAG
TCAACCTAGTTGCCGTGCCTACCGGGTATGTGGATACACCAAACAATACTGATTTTAGCAGAGTCTCCGC
AAAACCCCCTCCCGGGGACCAGTTCAAACACTTGATCCCCCTGATGTACAAGGGTTTACCATGGAACGTG
GTGCGGATTAAAATAGTTCAGATGCTCAGCGACACACTGAAGAATTTAAGTGATAGAGTTGTGTTTGTAC
TTTGGGCCCATGGCTTCGAGCTGACCTCTATGAAGTATTTCGTTAAAATTGGACCCGAACGAACGTGCTG
CCTGTGTGACCGGAGGGCGACGTGTTTCTCAACTGCTTCCGATACCTATGCCTGCTGGCACCATAGCATC
GGCTTTGATTACGTGTACAACCCTTTTATGATTGACGTGCAGCAGTGGGGATTCACTGGGAACCTACAGT
CGAATCACGATCTTTACTGTCAGGTCCATGGGAACGCACACGTTGCTAGCTGCGACGCAATCATGACACG
TTGCCTTGCTGTCCACGAGTGTTTTGTGAAACGAGTGGACTGGACTATTGAGTATCCTATCATTGGCGAC
GAACTGAAGATAAATGCGGCTTGTAGGAAGGTGCAGCATATGGTCGTCAAAGCCGCCCTCTTAGCTGATA
AGTTCCCGGTCCTGCACGATATTGGCAATCCAAAGGCCATCAAATGCGTACCCCAGGCAGATGTTGAGTG
GAAGTTTTACGACGCGCAACCATGCTCCGATAAGGCCTATAAAATCGAAGAGCTCTTCTACAGTTATGCC
ACCCATTCTGACAAGTTTACCGACGGTGTGTGTTTGTTTTGGAATTGCAACGTGGATCGCTACCCTGCAA
ACTCTATCGTTTGTCGCTTCGACACACGCGTATTGTCCAATCTGAATCTACCCGGATGCGACGGAGGTTC
ACTGTATGTGAACAAGCACGCCTTCCACACCCCCGCATTCGATAAATCCGCCTTTGTCAACCTTAAACAA
TTACCTTTCTTTTACTACAGCGACTCTCCTTGCGAATCCCATGGAAAGCAAGTAGTGAGTGATATCGATT
ACGTCCCACTCAAAAGTGCAACATGTATTACGAGATGCAATCTCGGTGGTGCAGTCTGTAGACACCATGC
CAATGAATATCGGCTGTATTTGGACGCCTATAACATGATGATTTCAGCTGGCTTCTCTCTTTGGGTTTAC
AAGCAGTTTGACACGTATAATCTGTGGAACACCTTTACAAGGCTGCAAGAAAACCTTTACTTTCAGTCGA
AGAGGCGATGGAAAAAGAATTTTATCGCGGTGAGTGCAGCCAACAGATTCAAAAAGATATCCTCGTCTGG
TGCCCTCTAAGCTAGCTTGACTGACTGAGATACAGCGTACCTTCAGCTCACAGACATGATAAGATACATT
GATGAGTTTGGACAAACCACAACTAGAATGCAGTGAAAAAAATGCTTTATTTGTGAAATTTGTGATGCTA
TTGCTTTATTTGTAACCATTATAAGCTGCAATAAACAAGTTAACAACAACAATTGCATTCATTTTATGTT
TCAGGTTCAGGGGGAGGTGTGGGAGGTTTTTTAAAGCAAGTAAAACCTCTACAAATGTGGTATTGGCCCA
TCTCTATCGGTATCGTAGCATAACCCCTTGGGGCCTCTAAACGGGTCTTGAGGGGTTTTTTGTGCCCCTC
GGGCCGGATTGCTATCTACCGGCATTGGCGCAGAAAAAAATGCCTGATGCGACGCTGCGCGTCTTATACT
CCCACATATGCCAGATTCAGCAACGGATACGGCTTCCCCAACTTGCCCACTTCCATACGTGTCCTCCTTA
CCAGAAATTTATCCTTAAGGTCGTCAGCTATCCTGCAGGCGATCTCTCGATTTCGATCAAGACATTCCTT
TAATGGTCTTTTCTGGACACCACTAGGGGTCAGAAGTAGTTCATCAAACTTTCTTCCCTCCCTAATCTCA
TTGGTTACCTTGGGCTATCGAAACTTAATTAACCAGTCAAGTCAGCTACTTGGCGAGATCGACTTGTCTG
GGTTTCGACTACGCTCAGAATTGCGTCAGTCAAGTTCGATCTGGTCCTTGCTATTGCACCCGTTCTCCGA
TTACGAGTTTCATTTAAATCATGTGAGCAAAAGGCCAGCAAAAGGCCAGGAACCGTAAAAAGGCCGCGTT
GCTGGCGTTTTTCCATAGGCTCCGCCCCCCTGACGAGCATCACAAAAATCGACGCTCAAGTCAGAGGTGG
CGAAACCCGACAGGACTATAAAGATACCAGGCGTTTCCCCCTGGAAGCTCCCTCGTGCGCTCTCCTGTTC
CGACCCTGCCGCTTACCGGATACCTGTCCGCCTTTCTCCCTTCGGGAAGCGTGGCGCTTTCTCATAGCTC
ACGCTGTAGGTATCTCAGTTCGGTGTAGGTCGTTCGCTCCAAGCTGGGCTGTGTGCACGAACCCCCCGTT
CAGCCCGACCGCTGCGCCTTATCCGGTAACTATCGTCTTGAGTCCAACCCGGTAAGACACGACTTATCGC
CACTGGCAGCAGCCACTGGTAACAGGATTAGCAGAGCGAGGTATGTAGGCGGTGCTACAGAGTTCTTGAA
GTGGTGGCCTAACTACGGCTACACTAGAAGAACAGTATTTGGTATCTGCGCTCTGCTGAAGCCAGTTACC
TTCGGAAAAAGAGTTGGTAGCTCTTGATCCGGCAAACAAACCACCGCTGGTAGCGGTGGTTTTTTTGTTT
GCAAGCAGCAGATTACGCGCAGAAAAAAAGGATCTCAAGAAGATCCTTTGATCTTTTCTACGGGGTCTGA
CGCTCAGTGGAACGAAAACTCACGTTAAGGGATTTTGGTCATGAGATTATCAAAAAGGATCTTCACCTAG
ATCCTTTTAAATTAAAAATGAAGTTTTAAATCAATCTAAAGTATATATGAGTAAACTTGGTCTGACAGTT
ACCAATGCTTAATCAGTGAGGCACCTATCTCAGCGATCTGTCTATTTCGTTCATCCATAGTTGCATTTAA
ATTTCCGAACTCTCCAAGGCCCTCGTCGGAAAATCTTCAAACCTTTCGTCCGATCCATCTTGCAGGCTAC
CTCTCGAACGAACTATCGCAAGTCTCTTGGCCGGCCTTGCGCCTTGGCTATTGCTTGGCAGCGCCTATCG
CCAGGTATTACTCCAATCCCGAATATCCGAGATCGGGATCACCCGAGAGAAGTTCAACCTACATCCTCAA
TCCCGATCTATCCGAGATCCGAGGAATATCGAAATCGGGGCGCGCCTGGCCTCCGCGCCGGGTTTTGGCG
CCTCCCGCGGGCGCCCCCCTCGTCACGGCGAGCGCTGCCACGTCAGACGAAGGGCGCAGGAGCGTCCTGA
TCCTTCCGCCCGGACGCTCAGGACAGCGGCCCGCTGCTCATAAGACTCGGCCTTAGAACCCCAGTATCAG
CAGAAGGACATTTTAGGACGGGACTTGGGTGACTCTAGGGCACTGGTTTTCTTTCCAGAGAGCGGAACAG
GCGAGGAAAAGTAGTCCCTTCTCGGCGATTCTGCGGAGGGATCTCCGTGGGGCGGTGAACGCCGATGATT
ATATAAGGACGCGCCGGGTGTGGCACAGCTAGTTCCGTCGCAGCCGGGATTTGGGTCGCGGTTCTTGTTT
GTGGATCGCTGTGATCGTCACTTGGTGAGTAGCGGGCTGCTGGGCTGGCCGGGGCTTTCGTGGCCGCCGG
GCCGCTCGGTGGGACGGAAGCGTGTGGAGAGACCGCCAAGGGCTGTAGTCTGGGTCCGCGAGCAAGGTTG
CCCTGAACTGGGGGTTGGGGGGAGCGCAGCAAAATGGCGGCTGTTCCCGAGTCTTGAATGGAAGACGCTT
GTGAGGCGGGCTGTGAGGTCGTTGAAACAAGGTGGGGGGCATGGTGGGCGGCAAGAACCCAAGGTCTTGA
GCCCTTCGCTAATGCGGGAAAGCTCTTATTCGGGTGAGATGGGCTGGGCACCATCTGGGGACCCTGACGT
GAAGTTTGTCACTGACTGGAGAACTCGGTTTGTCGTCTGTTGCGGGGGCGGCAGTTATGGCGGTGCCGTT
GGGCAGTGCACCCGTACCTTTGGGAGCGCGCGCCCTCGTCGTGTCGTGACGTCACCCGTTCTGTTGGCTT
ATAATGCAGGGTGGGGCCACCTGCCGGTAGGTGTGCGGTAGGCTTTTCTCCGTCGCAGGACGCAGGGTTC
GGGCCTAGGGTAGGCTCTCCTGAATCGACAGGCGCCGGACCTCTGGTGAGGGGAGGGATAAGTGAGGCGT
CAGTTTCTTTGGTCGGTTTTATGTACCTATCTTCTTAAGTAGCTGAAGCTCCGGTTTTGAACTATGCGCT
CGGGGTTGGCGAGTGTGTTTTGTGAAGTTTTTTAGGCACCTTTTGAAATGTAATCATTTGGGTCAATATG
TAATTTTCAGTGTTAGACTTGTAAATTGTCCGCTAAATTCTGGCCGTTTTTGGCTTTTTTGTTAGACAAC
ATGACCGAGTACAAGCCCACGGTGCGCCTCGCCACCCGCGACGACGTCCCCAGGGCCGTACGCACCCTCG
CCGCCGCGTTCGCCGACTACCCCGCCACGCGCCACACCGTCGATCCGGACCGCCACATCGAGCGGGTCAC
CGAGCTGCAAGAACTCTTCCTCACGCGCGTCGGGCTCGACATCGGCAAGGTGTGGGTCGCGGACGACGGC
GCCGCGGTGGCGGTCTGGACCACGCCGGAGAGCGTCGAAGCGGGGGCGGTGTTCGCCGAGATCGGCCCGC
GCATGGCCGAGTTGAGCGGTTCCCGGCTGGCCGCGCAGCAACAGATGGAGGGCCTCCTGGCGCCGCACCG
GCCCAAGGAGCCCGCGTGGTTCCTGGCCACCGTCGGCGTCTCGCCCGACCACCAGGGCAAGGGTCTGGGC
AGCGCCGTCGTGCTCCCCGGAGTGGAGGCCGCCGAGCGCGCCGGGGTGCCCGCCTTCCTGGAGACCTCCG
CGCCCCGCAACCTCCCCTTCTACGAGCGGCTCGGCTTCACCGTCACCGCCGACGTCGAGGTGCCCGAAGG
ACCGCGCACCTGGTGCATGACCCGCAAGCCCGGTGCCTAGGCTAGTATGTAAGCCTAGTCTTAGATAATA
AAATCGCTATCCATCGAAGATGGATGTGTGTTGGTTTTTTGTGTGTGTAACGCTAGGCGCGCCTGGTGTA
CCGAGAACGATCCTCTCAGTGCGAGTCTCGACGATCCATATCGTTGCTTGGCAGTCAGCCAGTCGGAATC
CAGCTTGGGACCCAGGAAGTCCAATCGTCAGATATTGTACTCAAGCCTGGTCACGGCAGCGTACCGATCT
GTTTAAACCTAGATATTGATAGTCTGATCGGTCAACGTATAATCGAGTCCTAGCTTTTGCAAACATCTAT
CAAGAGACAGGATCAGCAGGAGGCTTTCGCATGAGTATTCAACATTTCCGTGTCGCCCTTATTCCCTTTT
TTGCGGCATTTTGCCTTCCTGTTTTTGCTCACCCAGAAACGCTGGTGAAAGTAAAAGATGCTGAAGATCA
GTTGGGTGCGCGAGTGGGTTACATCGAACTGGATCTCAACAGCGGTAAGATCCTTGAGAGTTTTCGCCCC
GAAGAACGCTTTCCAATGATGAGCACTTTTAAAGTTCTGCTATGTGGCGCGGTATTATCCCGTATTGACG
CCGGGCAAGAGCAACTCGGTCGCCGCATACACTATTCTCAGAATGACTTGGTTGAGTATTCACCAGTCAC
AGAAAAGCATCTTACGGATGGCATGACAGTAAGAGAATTATGCAGTGCTGCCATAACCATGAGTGATAAC
ACTGCGGCCAACTTACTTCTGACAACGATTGGAGGACCGAAGGAGCTAACCGCTTTTTTGCACAACATGG
GGGATCATGTAACTCGCCTTGATCGTTGGGAACCGGAGCTGAATGAAGCCATACCAAACGACGAGCGTGA
CACCACGATGCCTGTAGCAATGGCAACAACCTTGCGTAAACTATTAACTGGCGAACTACTTACTCTAGCT
TCCCGGCAACAGTTGATAGACTGGATGGAGGCGGATAAAGTTGCAGGACCACTTCTGCGCTCGGCCCTTC
CGGCTGGCTGGTTTATTGCTGATAAATCTGGAGCCGGTGAGCGTGGGTCTCGCGGTATCATTGCAGCACT
GGGGCCAGATGGTAAGCCCTCCCGTATCGTAGTTATCTACACGACGGGGAGTCAGGCAACTATGGATGAA
CGAAATAGACAGATCGCTGAGATAGGTGCCTCACTGATTAAGCATTGGTAACCGATTCTAGGTGCATTGG
CGCAGAAAAAAATGCCTGATGCGACGCTGCGCGTCTTATACTCCCACATATGCCAGATTCAGCAACGGAT
ACGGCTTCCCCAACTTGCCCACTTCCATACGTGTCCTCCTTACCAGAAATTTATCCTTAAGATCCCGAAT
CGTTTAAACTCGACTCTGGCTCTATCGAATCTCCGTCGTTTCGAGCTTACGCGAACAGCCGTGGCGCTCA
TTTGCTCGTCGGGCATCGAATCTCGTCAGCTATCGTCAGCTTACCTTTTTGGCAGCGATCGCGGCTCCCG
ACATCTTGGACCATTAGCTCCACAGGTATCTTCTTCCCTCTAGTGGTCATAACAGCAGCTTCAGCTACCT
CTCAATTCAAAAAACCCCTCAAGACCCGTTTAGAGGCCCCAAGGGGTTATGCTATCAATCGTTGCGTTAC
ACACACAAAAAACCAACACACATCCATCTTCGATGGATAGCGATTTTATTATCTAACTGCTGATCGAGTG
TAGCCAGATCTAGTAATCAATTACGGGGTCATTAGTTCATAGCCCATATATGGAGTTCCGCGTTACATAA
CTTACGGTAAATGGCCCGCCTGGCTGACCGCCCAACGACCCCCGCCCATTGACGTCAATAATGACGTATG
TTCCCATAGTAACGCCAATAGGGACTTTCCATTGACGTCAATGGGTGGAGTATTTACGGTAAACTGCCCA
CTTGGCAGTACATCAAGTGTATCATATGCCAAGTACGCCCCCTATTGACGTCAATGACGGTAAATGGCCC
GCCTGGCATTATGCCCAGTACATGACCTTATGGGACTTTCCTACTTGGCAGTACATCTACGTATTAGTCA
TCGCTATTACCATGCTGATGCGGTTTTGGCAGTACATCAATGGGCGTGGATAGCGGTTTGACTCACGGGG
ATTTCCAAGTCTCCACCCCATTGACGTCAATGGGAGTTTGTTTTGGCACCAAAATCAACGGGACTTTCCA
AAATGTCGTAACAACTCCGCCCCATTGACGCAAATGGGCGGTAGGCGTGTACGGTGGGAGGTCTATATAA
GCAGAGCTGGTTTAGTGAACCGTCAGATCAGATCTTTGTCGATCCTACCATCCACTCGACACACCCGCCA
GCGGCCGC
